Addgene plasmid #57637: tdEos-MAPTau-N-10
Purpose: Localization: Microtubules, Excitation: 505 / 569, Emission: 516 / 581
Depositing lab: Michael Davidson.
Backbone
  Vector backbone: tdEos-N1
  Backbone size w/o insert (bp): 4750
  Vector type: Mammalian Expression
  Selectable markers: Neomycin (select with G418)
Growth in bacteria
  Bacterial resistance: Kanamycin, 50 μg/mL
  Growth temperature: 37°C
  Growth strain: DH5alpha
  Copy number: High Copy
Gene/Insert
  Gene/Insert name: MAPTau (alt name: NM_016841)
  Species: H. sapiens (human)
  Entrez Gene: MAPT (a.k.a. DDPAC, FTD1, FTDP-17, MAPTL, MSTD, MTBT1, MTBT2, PPND, PPP1R103, TAU, Tau-PHF6, tau-40)
  Promoter: CMV
  Tag / fusion protein: tdEos (C terminal on backbone)
  Cloning method: Unknown
  Sequencing primers: 5′ CMV-F; 3′ SV40pA-R
Terms and licenses: Academic/Nonprofit Terms; Industry Terms
Depositor comments: . Excitation = 505 / 569; Emission = 516 / 581
How to cite: tdEos-MAPTau-N-10 was a gift from Michael Davidson (Addgene plasmid # 57637 ; http://n2t.net/addgene:57637 ; RRID:Addgene_57637)
