[The description below was written by a language model from this plasmid's Addgene catalogue record and pLannotate feature annotations shown in this document.]
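Description:
tdEos-MAPTau-N-10 is a mammalian expression plasmid built on the tdEos-N1 backbone, an N1-style fusion vector in which a gene of interest is placed upstream of the fluorescent protein. It encodes human microtubule-associated protein tau (MAPT) fused at its C terminus to tdEos. Transcription is driven by the human cytomegalovirus immediate early enhancer and promoter. The tau coding region follows a remnant of the multiple cloning site and is separated by a short linker from two consecutive Eos-family coding sequences, which together make up the tandem-dimer tdEos. An SV40 polyadenylation signal terminates the transcript. The small large T antigen fragment annotated just before it is most likely an automated match to SV40-derived sequence in that region, not a functional element.

The plasmid replicates in E. coli from a high-copy ColE1/pUC-type origin and also carries an f1 origin. A single Tn5 aminoglycoside phosphotransferase gene (NeoR/KanR) serves both hosts. A bacterial bla-type promoter gives kanamycin resistance in bacteria, and the SV40 enhancer/early promoter with an HSV TK polyadenylation signal allows G418 selection of transfected mammalian cells. The short ble and bGH poly(A) fragments appear to be incidental partial matches.

Eos is a green-to-red photoconvertible fluorescent protein, and the two excitation/emission pairs in the record (505/516 and 569/581) correspond to its unconverted green and converted red states. Because tau binds and stabilises microtubules, the fusion serves as a microtubule localization marker. It suits live-cell imaging and experiments that rely on photoconversion, such as tracking a highlighted subpopulation of labelled structures.
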