Features (pLannotate 1.2.2; 16 found; start..end, strand, type, name):
     65..368     +  enhancer       CMV enhancer: human cytomegalovirus immediate early enhancer
    369..572     +  promoter       CMV promoter: human cytomegalovirus (CMV) immediate early promoter
    595..622     +  misc_feature   MCS (fragment): multiple cloning site
    629..1684    +  CDS            MAPT (fragment): TAU_SPECI - Experimental evidence at protein level: Swiss-Prot protein existence level 1. Promotes microtubule assembly and stability, and might be involved in the establishment and maintenance of neuronal polarity. The C-terminus binds axonal microtubules while the N-terminus binds neural plasma membrane components, suggesting that tau functions as a linker protein between both. Axonal polarity is predetermined by tau localization (in the neuronal cell) in the domain of the cell body defined by the centrosome. The short isoforms allow plasticity of the cytoskeleton whereas the longer isoforms
   1715..2392    +  CDS            d2EosFP: d2EosFP is a photoconvertible red fluorescent protein published in 2004, derived from Lobophyllia hemprichii.
   2440..3118    +  CDS            EosFP (fragment): green-to-red photoswitchable fluorescent protein (Wiedenmann et al., 2004)
   3177..3260    +  CDS            large T antigen (fragment): large T antigen from SV40 (simian virus 40)
   3283..3404    +  polyA_signal   SV40 poly(A) signal: SV40 polyadenylation signal
   3438..3866    -  rep_origin     f1 ori (sequence partly withheld): f1 bacteriophage origin of replication; arrow indicates direction of (+) strand synthesis
   3893..3997    +  promoter       AmpR promoter: bla
   3999..4356    +  promoter       SV40 promoter: SV40 enhancer and early promoter
   4391..5185    +  CDS            NeoR/KanR: aminoglycoside phosphotransferase from Tn5; aph(3')-II (or nptII); confers resistance to neomycin, kanamycin, and G418 (Geneticin®)
   5206..5358    +  CDS            ble (fragment): BLE_KLEPN - Experimental evidence at protein level: Swiss-Prot protein existence level 1. Binding protein with a strong affinity to the bleomycin family of antibiotics. Binds to CL990; an antimitotic-antibiotic compound. From Klebsiella pneumoniae.
   5417..5464    +  polyA_signal   HSV TK poly(A) signal: herpes simplex virus thymidine kinase polyadenylation signal (Cole and Stacy, 1985)
   5555..5571    -  polyA_signal   bGH poly(A) signal (fragment): bovine growth hormone polyadenylation signal
   5793..6381    +  rep_origin     ori: high-copy-number ColE1/pMB1/pBR322/pUC origin of replication
>Addgene plasmid #57637 | tdEos-MAPTau-N-10 | addgene full sequence | sequence record 322806 | Addgene NGS Result
GCATTAGTTATTAATAGTAATCAATTACGGGGTCATTAGTTCATAGCCCATATATGGAGTTCCGCGTTAC
ATAACTTACGGTAAATGGCCCGCCTGGCTGACCGCCCAACGACCCCCGCCCATTGACGTCAATAATGACG
TATGTTCCCATAGTAACGCCAATAGGGACTTTCCATTGACGTCAATGGGTGGAGTATTTACGGTAAACTG
CCCACTTGGCAGTACATCAAGTGTATCATATGCCAAGTACGCCCCCTATTGACGTCAATGACGGTAAATG
GCCCGCCTGGCATTATGCCCAGTACATGACCTTATGGGACTTTCCTACTTGGCAGTACATCTACGTATTA
GTCATCGCTATTACCATGGTGATGCGGTTTTGGCAGTACATCAATGGGCGTGGATAGCGGTTTGACTCAC
GGGGATTTCCAAGTCTCCACCCCATTGACGTCAATGGGAGTTTGTTTTGGCACCAAAATCAACGGGACTT
TCCAAAATGTCGTAACAACTCCGCCCCATTGACGCAAATGGGCGGTAGGCGTGTACGGTGGGAGGTCTAT
ATAAGCAGAGCTGGTTTAGTGAACCGTCAGATCCGCTAGCGCTACCGGACTCAGATCTCGAGGCCACCAT
GGCTGAGCCCCGCCAGGAGTTCGAAGTGATGGAAGATCACGCTGGGACGTACGGGTTGGGGGACAGGAAA
GATCAGGGGGGCTACACCATGCACCAAGACCAAGAGGGTGACACGGACGCTGGCCTGAAAGCTGAAGAAG
CAGGCATTGGAGACACCCCCAGCCTGGAAGACGAAGCTGCTGGTCACGTGACCCAAGCTCGCATGGTCAG
TAAAAGCAAAGACGGGACTGGAAGCGATGACAAAAAAGCCAAGGGGGCTGATGGTAAAACGAAGATCGCC
ACACCGCGGGGAGCAGCCCCTCCAGGCCAGAAGGGCCAGGCCAACGCCACCAGGATTCCAGCAAAAACCC
CGCCCGCTCCAAAGACACCACCCAGCTCTGGTGAACCTCCAAAATCAGGGGATCGCAGCGGCTACAGCAG
CCCCGGCTCCCCAGGCACTCCCGGCAGCCGCTCCCGCACCCCGTCCCTTCCAACCCCACCCACCCGGGAG
CCCAAGAAGGTGGCAGTGGTCCGTACTCCACCCAAGTCGCCGTCTTCCGCCAAGAGCCGCCTGCAGACAG
CCCCCGTGCCCATGCCAGACCTGAAGAATGTCAAGTCCAAGATCGGCTCCACTGAGAACCTGAAGCACCA
GCCGGGAGGCGGGAAGGTGCAAATAGTCTACAAACCAGTTGACCTGAGCAAGGTGACCTCCAAGTGTGGC
TCATTAGGCAACATCCATCATAAACCAGGAGGTGGCCAGGTGGAAGTAAAATCTGAGAAGCTTGACTTCA
AGGACAGAGTCCAGTCGAAGATTGGGTCCCTGGACAATATCACCCACGTCCCTGGCGGAGGAAATAAAAA
GATTGAAACCCACAAGCTGACCTTCCGCGAGAACGCCAAAGCCAAGACAGACCACGGGGCGGAGATCGTG
TACAAGTCGCCAGTGGTGTCTGGGGACACGTCTCCACGGCATCTCAGCAATGTCTCCTCCACCGGCAGCA
TCGACATGGTAGACTCGCCCCAGCTCGCCACGCTAGCTGACGAGGTGTCTGCCTCCCTGGCCAAGCAGGG
TTTGAGCTCCGGAGGGGATCCACCGGTCGCCACCATGAGTGCGATTAAGCCAGACATGAAGATCAACCTC
CGTATGGAAGGCAACGTAAACGGGCACCACTTTGTGATCGACGGAGATGGTACAGGCAAGCCTTTTGAGG
GAAAACAGAGTATGGATCTTGAAGTCAAAGAGGGCGGACCTCTGCCTTTTGCCTTTGATATCCTGACCAC
TGCATTCCATTACGGCAACAGGGTATTCGCCGAATATCCAGACCACATACAAGACTATTTTAAGCAGTCG
TTTCCTAAGGGGTATTCGTGGGAACGAAGCTTGACTTTCGAAGACGGGGGCATTTGCATTGCCAGAAACG
ACATAACAATGGAAGGGGACACTTTCTATAATAAAGTTCGATTTCACGGTGTAAACTTTCCCGCCAATGG
TCCAGTTATGCAGAAGAAGACGCTGAAATGGGAGCCCTCCACTGAGAAAATGTATGTGCGTGATGGAGTG
CTGACTGGTGATATTCGCATGGCTTTGTTGCTTGAAGGAAATGCCCATTACCGATGTGACTTCAGAACTA
CTTACAAAGCTAAGGAGAAGGGTGTCAAGTTACCAGGCTACCACTTTGTGGACCACTGCATTGAGATTTT
AAGCCATGACAAAGATTACAACAAGGTTAAGCTGTATGAGCATGCTGTTGCTCATTCTGGATTGCCTGAC
AATGCCAGACGATCCGGTAGCGGTCACGGTACTGGTTCTACTGGTTCTGGTTCTTCTGAGAGTGCGATTA
AGCCAGACATGAAGATCAACCTCCGTATGGAAGGCAACGTAAACGGGCACCACTTTGTGATCGACGGAGA
TGGTACAGGCAAGCCTTTTGAGGGAAAACAGAGTATGGATCTTGAAGTCAAAGAGGGCGGACCTCTGCCT
TTTGCCTTTGATATCCTGACCACTGCATTCCATTACGGCAACAGGGTATTCGCCGAATATCCAGACCACA
TACAAGACTATTTTAAGCAGTCGTTTCCTAAGGGGTATTCGTGGGAACGAAGCTTGACTTTCGAAGACGG
GGGCATTTGCATTGCCAGAAACGACATAACAATGGAAGGGGACACTTTCTATAATAAAGTTCGATTTCAC
GGTGTAAACTTTCCCGCCAATGGTCCAGTTATGCAGAAGAAGACGCTGAAATGGGAGCCCTCCACTGAGA
AAATGTATGTGCGTGATGGAGTGCTGACTGGTGATATTCGCATGGCTTTGTTGCTTGAAGGAAATGCCCA
TTACCGATGTGACTTCAGAACTACTTACAAAGCTAAGGAGAAGGGTGTCAAGTTACCAGGCTACCACTTT
GTGGACCACTGCATTGAGATTTTAAGCCATGACAAAGATTACAACAAGGTTAAGCTGTATGAGCATGCTG
TTGCTCATTCTGGATTGCCTGACAATGCCAGACGATAAGCGGCCGCGACTCTAGATCATAATCAGCCATR
CCASAYKWKWAGMGGYYKYRMYTCTAGATCATAATCAGCCATACCACATTTGTAGAGGTTTTACTTGCTT
TAAAAAACCTCCCACACCTCCCCCTGAACCTGAAACATAAAATGAATGCAATTGTTGTTGTTAACTTGTT
TATTGCAGCTTATAATGGTTACAAATAAAGCAATAGCATCACAAATTTCACAAATAAAGCATTTTTTTCA
CTGCATTCTAGTTGTGGTTTGTCCAAACTCATCAATGTATCTTAAGGCGTAAATTGTAAGCGTTAATATT
TTGTTAAAATTCGCGTTAAATTTTTGTTAAATCAGCTCATTTTTTAACCAATAGGCCGAAATCGGCAAAA
TCCCTTATAAATCAAAAGAATAGACCGAGATAGGGT
[37 nt withheld, positions 3537-3573]
AAAGAACGTGGACTCCAACGTCAAAGG
[49 nt withheld, positions 3601-3649]
T
[91 nt withheld, positions 3651-3741]
G
[124 nt withheld, positions 3743-3866]
CAGGTGGCACTTTTCGGGGAAATGTGCGCGGAACCCCTATTTGTTTATTTTTCTAAATACATTCAAATAT
GTATCCGCTCATGAGACAATAACCCTGATAAATGCTTCAATAATATTGAAAAAGGAAGAGTCCTGAGGCG
GAAAGAACCAGCTGTGGAATGTGTGTCAGTTAGGGTGTGGAAAGTCCCCAGGCTCCCCAGCAGGCAGAAG
TATGCAAAGCATGCATCTCAATTAGTCAGCAACCAGGTGTGGAAAGTCCCCAGGCTCCCCAGCAGGCAGA
AGTATGCAAAGCATGCATCTCAATTAGTCAGCAACCATAGTCCCGCCCCTAACTCCGCCCATCCCGCCCC
TAACTCCGCCCAGTTCCGCCCATTCTCCGCCCCATGGCTGACTAATTTTTTTTATTTATGCAGAGGCCGA
GGCCGCCTCGGCCTCTGAGCTATTCCAGAAGTAGTGAGGAGGCTTTTTTGGAGGCCTAGGCTTTTGCAAA
GATCGATCAAGAGACAGGATGAGGATCGTTTCGCATGATTGAACAAGATGGATTGCACGCAGGTTCTCCG
GCCGCTTGGGTGGAGAGGCTATTCGGCTATGACTGGGCACAACAGACAATCGGCTGCTCTGATGCCGCCG
TGTTCCGGCTGTCAGCGCAGGGGCGCCCGGTTCTTTTTGTCAAGACCGACCTGTCCGGTGCCCTGAATGA
ACTGCAAGACGAGGCAGCGCGGCTATCGTGGCTGGCCACGACGGGCGTTCCTTGCGCAGCTGTGCTCGAC
GTTGTCACTGAAGCGGGAAGGGACTGGCTGCTATTGGGCGAAGTGCCGGGGCAGGATCTCCTGTCATCTC
ACCTTGCTCCTGCCGAGAAAGTATCCATCATGGCTGATGCAATGCGGCGGCTGCATACGCTTGATCCGGC
TACCTGCCCATTCGACCACCAAGCGAAACATCGCATCGAGCGAGCACGTACTCGGATGGAAGCCGGTCTT
GTCGATCAGGATGATCTGGACGAAGAGCATCAGGGGCTCGCGCCAGCCGAACTGTTCGCCAGGCTCAAGG
CGAGCATGCCCGACGGCGAGGATCTCGTCGTGACCCATGGCGATGCCTGCTTGCCGAATATCATGGTGGA
AAATGGCCGCTTTTCTGGATTCATCGACTGTGGCCGGCTGGGTGTGGCGGACCGCTATCAGGACATAGCG
TTGGCTACCCGTGATATTGCTGAAGAGCTTGGCGGCGAATGGGCTGACCGCTTCCTCGTGCTTTACGGTA
TCGCCGCTCCCGATTCGCAGCGCATCGCCTTCTATCGCCTTCTTGACGAGTTCTTCTGAGCGGGACTCTG
GGGTTCGAAATGACCGACCAAGCGACGCCCAACCTGCCATCACGAGATTTCGATTCCACCGCCGCCTTCT
ATGAAAGGTTGGGCTTCGGAATCGTTTTCCGGGACGCCGGCTGGATGATCCTCCAGCGCGGGGATCTCAT
GCTGGAGTTCTTCGCCCACCCTAGGGGGAGGCTAACTGAAACACGGAAGGAGACAATACCGGAAGGAACC
CGCGCTATGACGGCAATAAAAAGACAGAATAAAACGCACGGTGTTGGGTCGTTTGTTCATAAACGCGGGG
TTCGGTCCCAGGGCTGGCACTCTGTCGATACCCCACCGAGACCCCATTGGGGCCAATACGCCCGCGTTTC
TTCCTTTTCCCCACCCCACCCCCCAAGTTCGGGTGAAGGCCCAGGGCTCGCAGCCAACGTCGGGGCGGCA
GGCCCTGCCATAGCCTCAGGTTACTCATATATACTTTAGATTGATTTAAAACTTCATTTTTAATTTAAAA
GGATCTAGGTGAAGATCCTTTTTGATAATCTCATGACCAAAATCCCTTAACGTGAGTTTTCGTTCCACTG
AGCGTCAGACCCCGTAGAAAAGATCAAAGGATCTTCTTGAGATCCTTTTTTTCTGCGCGTAATCTGCTGC
TTGCAAACAAAAAAACCACCGCTACCAGCGGTGGTTTGTTTGCCGGATCAAGAGCTACCAACTCTTTTTC
CGAAGGTAACTGGCTTCAGCAGAGCGCAGATACCAAATACTGTTCTTCTAGTGTAGCCGTAGTTAGGCCA
CCACTTCAAGAACTCTGTAGCACCGCCTACATACCTCGCTCTGCTAATCCTGTTACCAGTGGCTGCTGCC
AGTGGCGATAAGTCGTGTCTTACCGGGTTGGACTCAAGACGATAGTTACCGGATAAGGCGCAGCGGTCGG
GCTGAACGGGGGGTTCGTGCACACAGCCCAGCTTGGAGCGAACGACCTACACCGAACTGAGATACCTACA
GCGTGAGCTATGAGAAAGCGCCACGCTTCCCGAAGGGAGAAAGGCGGACAGGTATCCGGTAAGCGGCAGG
GTCGGAACAGGAGAGCGCACGAGGGAGCTTCCAGGGGGAAACGCCTGGTATCTTTATAGTCCTGTCGGGT
TTCGCCACCTCTGACTTGAGCGTCGATTTTTGTGATGCTCGTCAGGGGGGCGGAGCCTATGGAAAAACGC
CAGCAACGCGGCCTTTTTACGGTTCCTGGCCTTTTGCTGGCCTTTTGCTCACATGTTCTTTCCTGCGTTA
TCCCCTGATTCTGTGGATAACCGTATTACCGCCAT
