>Addgene plasmid #57637 | tdEos-MAPTau-N-10 | depositor partial sequence | sequence record 88790 | insert sequence
CGTTCAGATCCGCTAGCGCTACCGGACTCAGATCTCGAGGCCACCATGGCTGAGCCCCGCCAGGAGTTCG
AAGTGATGGAAGATCACGCTGGGACGTACGGGTTGGGGGACAGGAAAGATCAGGGGGGCTACACCATGCA
CCAAGACCAAGAGGGTGACACGGACGCTGGCCTGAAAGCTGAAGAAGCAGGCATTGGAGACACCCCCAGC
CTGGAAGACGAAGCTGCTGGTCACGTGACCCAAGCTCGCATGGTCAGTAAAAGCAAAGACGGGACTGGAA
GCGATGACAAAAAAGCCAAGGGGGCTGATGGTAAAACGAAGATCGCCACACCGCGGGGAGCAGCCCCTCC
AGGCCAGAAGGGCCAGGCCAACGCCACCAGGATTCCAGCAAAAACCCCGCCCGCTCCAAAGACACCACCC
AGCTCTGGTGAACCTCCAAAATCAGGGGATCGCAGCGGCTACAGCAGCCCCGGCTCCCCAGGCACTCCCG
GCAGCCGCTCCCGCACCCCGTCCCTTCCAACCCCACCCACCCGGGAGCCCAAGAAGGTGGCAGTGGTCCG
TACTCCACCCAAGTCGCCGTCTTCCGCCAAGAGCCGCCTGCAGACAGCCCCCGTGCCCATGCCAGACCTG
AAGAATGTCAAGTCCAAGATCGGCTCCACTGAGAACCTGAAGCACCAGCCGGGAGGCGGGAAGGTGCAAA
TAGTCTACAAACCAGTTGACCTGAGCAAGGTGACCTCCAAGTGTGGCTCATTAGGCAACATCCATCATAA
ACCAGGAGGTGGCCAGGTGGAAGTAAAATCTGAGAAGCTTGACTTCAAGGACAGAGTCCAGTCGAAGATT
GGGTCCCTGGACAATATCACCCACGTCCCTGGCGGAGGAAATAAAAAGATTGAAACCCACAAGCTGACCT
TCCGCGAGAACGCCAAAGCCAAGACAGACCACGGGGCGGAGATCGTGTACAAGTCGCCAGTGGTGTCTGG
GGACACGTCTCCACGGCATCTCAGCAATGTCTCCTCCACCGGCAGCATCGACATGGTAGACTCGCCCCAG
CTCGCCACGCTAGCTGACGAGGTGTCTGCCTCCCTGGCCAAGCAGGGTTTGAGCTCCGGAGGGGATCCAC
CGGTCGCCACCATGAGTGCGATTAAGCCAGACATGAAGATCAACCTCCGTATGGAAGGCAACGTAAACGG
GCACCACTTTGTGATCGACGGAGATGGTACAGGCAAGCCTTTTGAGGGAAAACAGAGTATGGATCTTGAA
GTCAAAGAGGGCGGACCTCTGCCTTTTGCCTTTGATATCCTGACCACTGCATTCCATTACGGCAACAGGG
TATTCGCCGAATATCCAGACCACATACAAGACTATTTTAAGCAGTCGTTTCCTAAGGGGTATTCGTGGGA
ACGAAGCTTGACTTTCGAAGACGGGGGCATTTGCATTGCCAGAAACGACATAACAATGGAAGGGGACACT
TTCTATAATAAAGTTCGATTTCACGGTGTAAACTTTCCCGCCAATGGTCCAGTTATGCAGAAGAAGACGC
TGAAATGGGAGCCCTCCACTGAGAAAATGTATGTGCGTGATGGAGTGCTGACTGGTGATATTCGCATGGC
TTTGTTGCTTGAAGGAAATGCCCATTACCGATGTGACTTCAGAACTACTTACAAAGCTAAGGAGAAGGGT
GTCAAGTTACCAGGCTACCACTTTGTGGACCACTGCATTGAGATTTTAAGCCATGACAAAGATTACAACA
AGGTTAAGCTGTATGAGCATGCTGTTGCTCATTCTGGATTGCCTGACAATGCCAGACGATCCGGTAGCGG
TCACGGTACTGGTTCTACTGGTTCTGGTTCTTCTGAGAGTGCGATTAAGCCAGACATGAAGATCAACCTC
CGTATGGAAGGCAACGTAAACGGGCACCACTTTGTGATCGACGGAGATGGTACAGGCAAGCCTTTTGAGG
GAAAACAGAGTATGGATCTTGAAGTCAAAGAGGGCGGACCTCTGCCTTTTGCCTTTGATATCCTGACCAC
TGCATTCCATTACGGCAACAGGGTATTCGCCGAATATCCAGACCACATACAAGACTATTTTAAGCAGTCG
TTTCCTAAGGGGTATTCGTGGGAACGAAGCTTGACTTTCGAAGACGGGGGCATTTGCATTGCCAGAAACG
ACATAACAATGGAAGGGGACACTTTCTATAATAAAGTTCGATTTCACGGTGTAAACTTTCCCGCCAATGG
TCCAGTTATGCAGAAGAAGACGCTGAAATGGGAGCCCTCCACTGAGAAAATGTATGTGCGTGATGGAGTG
CTGACTGGTGATATTCGCATGGCTTTGTTGCTTGAAGGAAATGCCCATTACCGATGTGACTTCAGAACTA
CTTACAAAGCTAAGGAGAAGGGTGTCAAGTTACCAGGCTACCACTTTGTGGACCACTGCATTGAGATTTT
AAGCCATGACAAAGATTACAACAAGGTTAAGCTGTATGAGCATGCTGTTGCTCATTCTGGATTGCCTGAC
AATGCCAGACGATAAGCGGCCGCGACTCTAGATCATAATCAGCCATACCACATTTG
